Addgene plasmid #91091: pMOD_C2806
Purpose: Module C, Promoter: FMV 34S, Gene: Csy4 (+ BaeI site for GT donor cloning), Terminator: pea rbcsE9
Depositing lab: Daniel Voytas. Depositing organization: University of Minnesota. Publication: A multi-purpose toolkit to enable advanced genome engineering in plants. Cermak T, Curtin SJ, Gil-Humanes J, Cegan R, Kono TJY, Konecna E, Belanto JJ, Starker CG, Mathre JW, Greenstein RL, Voytas DF. Plant Cell. 2017 May 18. pii: tpc.00922.2016. doi: 10.1105/tpc.16.00922. PubMed 28522548.
Backbone
  Vector backbone: pMOD_C0000
  Vector type: CRISPR
Growth in bacteria
  Bacterial resistance: Ampicillin, 100 μg/mL
  Growth temperature: 37°C
  Growth strain: DH5alpha
  Copy number: High Copy
Gene/Insert
  Gene/Insert name: Csy4 (+ BaeI site for GT donor cloning)
  Species: Synthetic
  Promoter: FMV 34S
  Cloning method: Gibson Cloning
  Sequencing primers: 5′ unknown
Terms and licenses: Academic/Nonprofit Terms; Industry Terms: Not Available to Industry
How to cite: pMOD_C2806 was a gift from Daniel Voytas (Addgene plasmid # 91091 ; http://n2t.net/addgene:91091 ; RRID:Addgene_91091)
