[The description below was written by a language model from this plasmid's Addgene catalogue record and pLannotate feature annotations shown in this document.]
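Description:
pMOD_C2806 is a small (about 3.5 kb) "module C" plasmid from a modular plant genome-engineering toolkit, built on the pMOD_C0000 backbone and catalogued as a CRISPR vector. It is maintained in E. coli through a high-copy ColE1/pUC-type origin of replication and selected with ampicillin via a β-lactamase (AmpR) gene driven by its native bla promoter. No plant selectable marker, T-DNA borders or plant replication elements are annotated, consistent with its role as an intermediate cloning module rather than a finished plant transformation vector.

The payload is a single plant expression cassette. The figwort mosaic virus 34S promoter drives Csy4 (Cas6f), the Pseudomonas aeruginosa CRISPR endoribonuclease, and transcription ends at the pea rbcS-E9 terminator and polyadenylation signal. The two features that the automated annotation labels as fragments of an FMV coding sequence lie immediately upstream of Csy4. They most likely reflect the viral sequence that overlaps the 34S promoter region rather than an intentionally expressed protein. Csy4 recognises and cleaves a specific RNA hairpin, so supplying it in plant cells allows a polycistronic transcript carrying several guide RNAs separated by Csy4 sites to be processed into individual guides for multiplexed editing.

According to the record, the module also carries a BaeI restriction site intended for inserting a gene-targeting (GT) donor template, although this site is not marked in the feature table. The construct therefore lets users combine Csy4 expression with a homology donor in one module, presumably for assembly with the toolkit's other modules. The record does not detail that assembly scheme.
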