Features (pLannotate 1.2.2; 7 found; start..end, strand, type, name):
     80..668     +  rep_origin     ori: high-copy-number ColE1/pMB1/pBR322/pUC origin of replication
    886..1080    +  CDS            IBMP_FMVD (fragment): Protein inferred from homology: Swiss-Prot protein existence level 3. Enhances the translation of downstream ORFs on polycistronic mRNAs derived from figwort mosaic virus. From Figwort mosaic virus (strain DxS) (FMV).
   1082..1291    +  CDS            IBMP_FMVD (fragment): Protein inferred from homology: Swiss-Prot protein existence level 3. Enhances the translation of downstream ORFs on polycistronic mRNAs derived from figwort mosaic virus. From Figwort mosaic virus (strain DxS) (FMV).
   1406..1966    +  CDS            cas6f: CAS6_PSEAB - Also known as csy4. Experimental evidence at protein level: Swiss-Prot protein existence level 1. CRISPR (clustered regularly interspaced short palindromic repeat) is an adaptive immune system that provides protection against mobile genetic elements (viruses, transposable elements and conjugative plasmids). CRISPR clusters contain sequences complementary to antecedent mobile elements and target invading nucleic acids. CRISPR clusters are transcribed and processed into CRISPR RNA (crRNA). Processes pre-crRNA into individual crRNA units. Absolutely required for crRNA production or s
   1979..2284    +  terminator     E9 terminator (fragment): terminator and polyadenylation signal from the pea rbcS-E9 gene
   2423..2523    +  promoter       AmpR promoter: bla
   2524..3384    +  CDS            AmpR: β-lactamase; bla; confers resistance to ampicillin, carbenicillin, and related antibiotics
>Addgene plasmid #91091 | pMOD_C2806 | addgene full sequence | sequence record 182058 | Addgene NGS Result
GCCTTGACGGCAAAATCCCTTAACGTGAGTTTTCGTTCCACTGAGCGTCAGACCCCGTAGAAAAGATCAA
AGGATCTTCTTGAGATCCTTTTTTTCTGCGCGTAATCTGCTGCTTGCAAACAAAAAAACCACCGCTACCA
GCGGTGGTTTGTTTGCCGGATCAAGAGCTACTAACTCTTTTTCCGAAGGTAACTGGCTTCAGCAGAGCGC
AGATACCAAATACTGTTCTTCTAGTGTAGCCGTAGTTAGGCCACCACTTCAAGAACTCTGTAGCACCGCC
TACATACCTCGCTCTGCTAATCCTGTTACCAGTGGCTGCTGCCAGTGGCGATAAGTCGTGTCTTACCGGG
TTGGACTCAAGACGATAGTTACCGGATAAGGCGCAGCGGTCGGGCTGAACGGGGGGTTCGTGCTCACAGC
CCAGCTTGGAGCGAACGACCTACACCGAACTGAGATACCTACAGCGTGAGCTATGAGAAAGCGCCACGCT
TCCCGAAGGGAGAAAGGCGGACAGGTATCCGGTAAGCGGCAGGGTCGGAACAGGAGAGCGCACGAGGGAG
CTTCCAGGGGGAAACGCCTGGTATCTTTATAGTCCTGTCGGGTTTCGCCACCTCTGACTTGAGCGTCGAT
TTTTGTGATGCTCGTCAGGGGGGCGGAGCCTATGGAAAAACGCCAGCAACGCGGCCTTTTTACGGTTCCT
GGCCTTTTGCTGGCCTTTTGCTCACATGTTCTTTCCTGCGTTATCCCCTGATTCTGTGGATAACCGTATT
ACCGCCTTTGAGTGAGCTGATACCGCTCGCCGCAGCCGAACGACCGAGCGCAGCGAGTCAGTGAGCGAGG
AAGCGGAAGAGCGCCCACCTGCAACGCCGGCGTAATATGGCGCGCCAGCTGGCTTGTGGGGACCAGACAA
AAAAGGAATGGTGCAGAATTGTTAGGCGCACCTACCAAAAGCATCTTTGCCTTTATTGCAAAGATAAAGC
AGATTCCTCTAGTACAAGTGGGGAACAAAATAACGTGGAAAAGAGCTGTCCTGACAGCCCACTCACTAAT
GCGTATGACGAACGCAGTGACGACCACAAAACAGCTGGCTTGTGGGGACCAGACAAAAAAGGAATGGTGC
AGAATTGTTAGGCGCACCTACCAAAAGCATCTTTGCCTTTATTGCAAAGATAAAGCAGATTCCTCTAGTA
CAAGTGGGGAACAAAATAACGTGGAAAAGAGCTGTCCTGACAGCCCACTCACTAATGCGTATGACGAACG
CAGTGACGACCACAAAAGAATTCCCTCTATATAAGAAGGCATTCATTCCCATTTGAAGGATCATCAGATA
CTGAACCAATATTTCTCACTCTAAGAAATTAAGAGCTTTGTATTCTTCAATGAGAGGCTAAGACCTGCAG
GAAAAATGGATCATTATCTTGATATTAGACTTAGACCTGATCCAGAATTTCCACCAGCTCAACTTATGTC
TGTTCTTTTTGGAAAACTTCATCAAGCTCTTGTTGCTCAAGGAGGAGATAGAATTGGAGTTTCTTTTCCT
GATCTTGATGAATCAAGATCAAGACTTGGAGAAAGACTTAGAATTCATGCTTCTGCTGATGATCTTAGAG
CTTTGCTTGCTAGACCTTGGCTTGAAGGACTTAGAGATCATCTTCAATTTGGAGAACCAGCTGTTGTTCC
ACATCCAACTCCTTATAGACAAGTTTCAAGAGTTCAAGCTAAATCTAATCCAGAAAGACTTAGAAGAAGA
CTTATGAGAAGACATGATCTTTCTGAAGAAGAAGCTAGAAAAAGAATTCCTGATACTGTTGCTAGAGCTT
TGGATTTGCCTTTTGTTACACTTAGATCACAATCTACTGGACAACATTTTAGACTTTTTATTAGACATGG
ACCACTTCAAGTTACTGCTGAAGAAGGAGGATTTACTTGTTATGGACTTTCTAAGGGAGGTTTTGTTCCT
TGGTTTTGATAACTCGAGGTTCGAGTATTATGGCATTGGGAAAACTGTTTTTCTTGTACCATTTGTTGTG
CTTGTAATTTACTGTGTTTTTTATTCGGTTTTCGCTATCGAACTGTGAAATGGAAATGGATGGAGAAGAG
TTAATGAATGATATGGTCCTTTTGTTCATTCTCAAATTAATATTATTTGTTTTTTCTCTTATTTGTTGTG
TGTTGAATTTGAAATTATAAGAGATATGCAAACATTTTGTTTTGAGTAAAAATGTGTCAAATCGTGGCCT
CTAATGACCGAAGTTAATATGAGGAGTAAAACACTTGTAGTTGTGAGCTCGCGCGTAGTCCTCGGTAATA
TCGCAGAACAAAAGTACCTGATATCGAGTGTACTTCAAGTCACACCGGCGAGTGACTAGCAGGTGATGAA
AAGCCTTAGGGTCAGGTGGCACTTTTCGGGGAAATGTGCGATGAACCCCTATTTGTTTATTTTTCTAAAT
ACATTCAAATATGTATCCGCTAATGAGACAATAACCCTGATAAATGCTTCAATTATATTGAAAAAGGAAG
AGTATGAGTATCCAACATTTCCGTGTCGCCCTTATTCCCTTTTTTGCGGCCTTCTGCCTTCCTGTTTTTG
CTCACCCAGAAACGCTGGTGAAAGTAAAAGATGCTGAAGATCAGTTGGGTGCCCGAGTGGGTTACATTGA
ACTGGATCTCAACAGCGGCAAAATCTTAGAGAGTTTTCGCCCCGAAGAACGCTTCCCAATGATGAGCACT
TTCAAAGTTCTGCTATGTGGCGCGGTGTTATCCCGTATTGATGCTGGGCAAGAGCAACTCGGTCGCCGCA
TACACTATTCTCAGAATGACTTGGTTGAGTATTCACCAGTCACAGAAAAGCATCTTACGGATGGCATGAC
AGTAAGAGAATTATGTAGTGCTGCCATAACCATGAGTGATAACACTGCGGCCAACTTACTTCTGACAACG
ATTGGAGGACCGAAGGAGCTAACCGCTTTTTTGCACAACATGGGGGATCATGTAACTCGCCTTGATCGTT
GGGAACCGGAGCTGAATGAAGCCATACCAAACGACGAGCGTGACACCACGATGCCTGTAGCAATGGCAAC
AACTCTCCGCAAACTATTAACTGGCGAACTACTTACTCTTGCTTCACGCCAGCAACTCATTGACTGGATG
GAGGCGGACAAAGTTGCAGGACCACTTCTGCGCTCGGCACTTCCGGCTGGCTGGTTTATTGCTGATAAAT
CTGGAGCCGGTGAGCGTGGGTCTCGCGGTATCATTGCAGCACTGGGGCCAGATGGTAAGCCCTCCCGTAT
CGTAGTTATCTACACGACGGGGAGTCAGGCAACTATGGATGAACGAAATAGACAGATCGCTGAGATAGGT
GCCTCACTGATTAAGCATTGGTAACTGTCAGACGAAGGGAAATAAATAGTAGCCCGCCTGATGTGCGGGC
TTTTTTTTGGTGGTGGTTACCAGTGTCGCTTAGCTACCGTAGGTCCTCTTAGGCGGTCCGATTAGCGACA
TAGTCATCAAT
